>Addgene plasmid #60691 | pcDNA-Cx43 | addgene partial sequence | sequence record 102226 | CMV-F 5'-CGCAAATGGGCGGTAGGCGTG-3'
CTCTCTGGCTACTAGAGAACCCACTGCTTACTGGCTTATCGAAATTAATACGACTCACTATAGGGAGACC
CAAGCTGGCTAGCGTTTAAACTTAAGCTTGGTACCGAGCTCGGATCCACTAGTCCAGTGTGGTGGAATTC
CGGCTTTTACGAGGTATCAGCACTTTTCTTTCATTGGGGGGAAGGCGTGAGGAAAGTACCAAACAGCAGC
AGACTTTTAAACTTTAAACAGACAGGTCTGAGAGCCTGAACTCTCATTTTTCCTTTGACTTCAGCCTCCA
AGGAGTTCCACCAACTTTGGCGCGCCGGCTTCACTTTCATTAAGTGAAAGAGAGGTGCCCAGACATGGGT
GACTGGAGTGCCTTGGGGAAGCTTCTGGACAAGGTCCAAGCCTACTCCACCGCTGGAGGGAAGGTGTGGC
TGTCAGTGCTCTTCATATTCAGAATCCTGCTCCTGGGGACAGCTGTTGAGTCAGCTTGGGGTGATGAACA
GTCTGCCTTTCGCTGTAACACTCAACAACCTGGCTGCGAAAACGTCTGCTATGACAAGTCCTTCCCCATC
TCTCACGTGCGCTTCTGGGTCCTTCAGATCATATTCGTGTCTGTGCCCACCCTCCTGTACTTGGCCCATG
TGTTCTATGTGATGAGGAAGGAAGAGAAGCTAAACAAGAAAGAAGAGGAGCTCAAAGTGGCCCAGACTGA
C
