>Addgene plasmid #60691 | pcDNA-Cx43 | addgene partial sequence | sequence record 102227 | BGH-rev 5'-TAGAAGGCACAGTCGAGG-3'
GACTCGAGCGGCCGCCACTGTGCTGGATATCTGCAGAATTCCGTTTTCTCCTCCATAATCGACAGCTCGA
TGCTCAAGCCGGTTTAAATCTCCAGGTCATCAGGCCGAGGCCTGCTGCTGGCGCGGCTGCTGGCTCTGCT
GGAAGGTCGTTGGTCCACGATGGCTAATGGCTGGAGTTCATGTCCAGCAGCAACTTTTTTGGCATTCTGG
TTGTCGTCGGGGAAATCGAACGGCTGGGCGTGCGAGTTGGAGATGGTGCTTCCGGCCTGCCCCATGCGAT
TTTGCTCTGCGCTGTAGTTCGCCCAGTTTTGCTCGCTAGCTTGCTTGTTGTAATTGCGGCACGAGGAATT
GTTTCTGTCACCAGTAACCAGCTTGTACCCAGGAGGAGACATAGGCGAGAGTGGAGCCGTTGGTGAGGAG
CAGCCATTGAAGTAGGCGTATTTTGGAGATCCGCAGTCTTTTGATGGGCTCAGTGGGCCAGTGGTGGCGT
GGTAAGGATCGCTTCTTCCCTTCACGCGATCCTTAACGCCTTTGAAGAAGACGTAGAAGAGCTCAATGAT
GTTCAAAGCGAGAGACACCAAGGACACCACCAGCATGAAGATGATGAAGATGGTTTTCTCCGTGGGACGT
GAGAGGAAGCAGTCTACCTGGTGGGGGCAGGGATCTCTCTTGCAGGTGTAGACCGCGCTCAAGCTGAACC
CATAGATGTACCACTGGATGAGCAGGAAGGCCACCTCGAAGACAGACTTGAAGAGGATGCTGATGATGTA
GGTTCTCAGCAAGCCG
