[The description below was written by a language model from this plasmid's Addgene catalogue record.]
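Description:
pcDNA-Cx43 is a mammalian expression plasmid built on the commercial pcDNA3.1 backbone and carrying the rat (Rattus norvegicus) connexin43 coding sequence, the product of the Gja1 gene, also known as gap junction protein alpha 1. It is maintained in E. coli as a high-copy plasmid under ampicillin selection. The record lists no mammalian selection marker or other backbone features, and no feature table is provided, so details beyond the catalogue fields (such as which pcDNA3.1 variant was used, or the exact insert boundaries) are not stated. The cloning method is recorded as unknown.

Expression of Cx43 is driven by the CMV promoter, a strong constitutive viral promoter widely used for high-level transcription in transfected mammalian cells. The listed sequencing primers, one in the CMV promoter and one in the bovine growth hormone region, indicate that the insert lies between the promoter and the BGH polyadenylation signal, the usual arrangement in this vector family, where the BGH element provides transcript termination and polyadenylation. No epitope tags, fusion partners or reporters are recorded, so the insert appears to encode untagged connexin43, although the record does not explicitly confirm this.

Connexin43 is a subunit of gap junction channels, which mediate direct intercellular communication. The plasmid's stated purpose is mammalian expression of rat Cx43, and the associated publication examines how phosphorylation of connexin43 at two serine residues regulates its endocytosis and gap junction assembly in pancreatic cancer cells. This suggests use for introducing Cx43 into cultured cells to study its trafficking and assembly.
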