Addgene plasmid #60691: pcDNA-Cx43
Purpose: mammalian expression of rat Cx43
Depositing lab: Parmender Mehta. Depositing organization: University of Nebraska Medical Center. Publication: Phosphorylation on Ser-279 and Ser-282 of connexin43 regulates endocytosis and gap junction assembly in pancreatic cancer cells. Johnson KE, Mitra S, Katoch P, Kelsey LS, Johnson KR, Mehta PP. Mol Biol Cell. 2013 Mar;24(6):715-33. doi: 10.1091/mbc.E12-07-0537. Epub 2013 Jan 30. PubMed 23363606.
Backbone
  Vector backbone: pcDNA3.1
  Backbone manufacturer: Invitrogen
  Vector type: Mammalian Expression
Growth in bacteria
  Bacterial resistance: Ampicillin, 100 μg/mL
  Growth temperature: 37°C
  Growth strain: DH5alpha
  Copy number: High Copy
Gene/Insert
  Gene/Insert name: Cx43 (alt names: gap junction protein, alpha 1; connexin43)
  Species: R. norvegicus (rat)
  Entrez Gene: Gja1 (a.k.a. Cx43, Cxnk1)
  Promoter: CMV
  Cloning method: Unknown
  Sequencing primers: 5′ CMV-F; 3′ BGHrev
Terms and licenses: Academic/Nonprofit Terms; Industry Terms: Not Available to Industry
How to cite: pcDNA-Cx43 was a gift from Parmender Mehta (Addgene plasmid # 60691 ; http://n2t.net/addgene:60691 ; RRID:Addgene_60691)
